>Addgene plasmid #25365 | 2XMyc-LRRK2-K1347A | addgene partial sequence | sequence record 31066 | 25365 with CMV-F
TAGCAGAGCTGGTTTAGTGAACCGTCAGATCCGCTAGCGATTACGCCAAGCTCGAAATTAACCCTCACTA
AAGGGAACAAAAGCTGGAGCTCCACCGCGGTGGCGGCCGCCATGGAGCAGAAACTCATCTCTGAAGAGGA
TCTGAGCCCGGGCGGATCCGAGCAGAAACTCATCTCTGAAGAGGATCTGCTGCAGGAATTCGATATCACA
AGTTTGTACAAAAAAGCAGGCTCCGAATTCGCCCTTATGGCTAGTGGCAGCTGTCAGGGGTGCGAAGAGG
ACGAGGAAACTCTGAAGAAGTTGATAGTCAGGCTGAACAATGTCCAGGAAGGAAAACAGATAGAAACGCT
GGTCCAAATCCTGGAGGATCTGCTGGTGTTCACGTACTCCGAGCACGCCTCCAAGTTATTTCAAGGCAAA
AATATCCATGTGCCTCTGTTGATCGTCTTGGACTCCTATATGAGAGTCGCGAGTGTGCAGCAGGTGGGTT
GGTCACTTCTGTGCAAATTAATAGAAGTCTGTCCAGGTACAATGCAAAGCTTAATGGGACCCCAGGATGT
TGGAAATGATTGGGAAGTCCTTGGTGTTCACCAATTGATTCTTAAAATGCTAACAGTTCATAATGCCAGT
GTAAACTTGTCAGTGATTGGACTGAAGACCTTAGATCTCCTCCTAACTTCAGGTAAAATCACCTTGCTGA
TATTGGATGAAGAAAGTGATATTTTCATGTTAATTTTTGATGCCATGCACTCATTTCCAGCCAATGATGA
AGTCCAGAAACTTGGATGCAAAGCTTTACATGTGCTGTTTGAGAGAGTCTCAGAGGAGCAACTGACTGAA
TTTGTTGAGAACAAAGATTATATGATATTGTTAAGTGCGTTAACAAATTTTAAAGATGAA
