>Addgene plasmid #25365 | 2XMyc-LRRK2-K1347A | addgene partial sequence | sequence record 31067 | 25365 with hLRRK2-Fwd2 (CCTGAGATTGGCTGTCTTGA)
GTTACAACTTGGAACTAAGATCCTTTCCCAATGAAATGGGGAAATTAAGCAAAATATGGGATCTTCCTTT
GGATGAACTGCATCTTAACTTTGATTTTAAACATATAGGATGTAAAGCCAAAGACATCATAAGGTTTCTT
CAACAGCGATTAAAAAAGGCTGTGCCTTATAACCGAATGAAACTTATGATTGTGGGAAATACTGGGAGTG
GTGCAACCACCTTATTGCAGCAATTAATGAAAACCAAGAAATCAGATCTTGGAATGCAAAGTGCCACAGT
TGGCATAGATGTGAAAGACTGGCCTATCCAAATAAGAGACAAAAGAAAGAGAGATCTCGTCCTAAATGTG
TGGGATTTTGCAGGTCGTGAGGAATTCTATAGTACTCATCCCCATTTTATGACGCAGCGAGCATTGTACC
TTGCTGTCTATGACCTCAGCAAGGGACAGGCTGAAGTTGATGCCATGAAGCCTTGGCTCTTCAATATAAA
GGCTCGCGCTTCTTCTTCCCCTGTGATTCTCGTTGGCACACATTTGGATGTTTCTGATGAGAAGCAACGC
AAAGCCTGCATGAGTAAAATCACCAAGGAACTCCTGAATAAGCGAGGGTTCCCTGCCATACGAGATTACC
ACTTTGTGAATGCCACCGAGGAATCTGATGCTTTGGCAAAACTTCGGAAAACCATCATAAACGAGAGCCT
TAATTTCAAGATCCGAGATCAGCTTGTTGTTGGACAGCTGATTCCAGACTGCTATGTAGAACTTGAAAAA
ATCATTTTATCGGAGCGTAAAAATGTGCCAATTGAATTTCCCGTAATTGACCGGAAACGATTATTACAAC
TAGTGAGAGAAAATCAGCTGCAGTTAGATGAAAATGAGCTTCCTCACGCAGTTCACTTTCTAAATG
