[The description below was written by a language model from this plasmid's Addgene catalogue record.]
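Description:
2XMyc-LRRK2-K1347A is a mammalian expression plasmid built on a modified pCMV-Tag 3B backbone (about 4.3 kb without insert). It carries full-length human LRRK2 (leucine-rich repeat kinase 2, also known as PARK8 or dardarin) as an insert of roughly 7.6 kb. The plasmid is maintained in bacteria as a high-copy vector under kanamycin selection. The record gives no feature table, so the origin of replication and any mammalian selection marker are not explicitly documented. The listed sequencing primers (a forward CMV primer and a reverse SV40 polyA primer) indicate that the open reading frame sits between a CMV promoter and an SV40 polyadenylation signal, an arrangement that drives strong constitutive expression in transfected mammalian cells.

According to the depositor, the original vector's single Myc epitope was extended with a second copy, giving an N-terminal 2XMyc tag for immunodetection and immunoprecipitation. The tagged vector was then converted to a Gateway destination vector by insertion of a Gateway cassette, and LRRK2 was introduced by Gateway recombination, although the catalogue field lists restriction enzyme cloning. The insert carries a lysine-to-alanine substitution at position 1347. The record does not state the functional consequence of this change, but the residue is generally understood to lie in the GTP-binding ROC domain, where the mutation is commonly used to disrupt nucleotide binding. The associated publication examined LRRK2 dimerization and intramolecular autophosphorylation in the context of Parkinson disease, so the construct fits use as a mutant comparator to wild-type LRRK2 in such biochemical studies. The depositor notes that these large LRRK2 plasmids are distributed as is and recommends verifying their integrity before use.
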