Addgene plasmid #25365: 2XMyc-LRRK2-K1347A
Depositing lab: Mark Cookson. Depositing organization: National Institute on Aging (NIA). Publication: The Parkinson Disease-associated Leucine-rich Repeat Kinase 2 (LRRK2) Is a Dimer That Undergoes Intramolecular Autophosphorylation. . J Biol Chem. 2008 Jun 13;283(24):16906-14. 10.1074/jbc.M708718200 PubMed 18397888.
Backbone
  Vector backbone: pCMV-Tag 3B
  Backbone manufacturer: Cookson Lab
  Backbone size w/o insert (bp): 4300
  Vector type: Mammalian Expression
Growth in bacteria
  Bacterial resistance: Kanamycin, 50 μg/mL
  Growth temperature: 37°C
  Growth strain: Stbl3
  Growth instructions: Stbl3
  Copy number: High Copy
Gene/Insert
  Gene/Insert name: LRRK2
  Species: H. sapiens (human)
  Insert size (bp): 7581
  Mutation: Lysine 1347 mutated to Alanine
  Entrez Gene: LRRK2 (a.k.a. AURA17, DARDARIN, PARK8, RIPK7, ROCO2)
  Tag / fusion protein: 2XMyc (N terminal on insert)
  Cloning method: Restriction Enzyme
  Sequencing primers: 5′ CMV-F; 3′ SV40pA-R
Terms and licenses: Academic/Nonprofit Terms; Industry Terms: Not Available to Industry
Depositor comments: An additional Myc tag has been added to the original vector. The 2XMyc vector was adapted to the invitrogen gateway system by insertion of a gateway cloning cassette. LRRK2 was cloned by gateway recombination. In order to provide these LRRK2 plasmids as a resource to the community, we depend on the contributing academic laboratory for quality control. Therefore, the full-length LRRK2 plasmids are distributed in the format provided by the contributing institution "as is" with no additional guarantee. Addgene is not responsible for any errors in these constructs. It is strongly encouraged that a diagnostic digest be performed on this plasmid before use in an experiment (see attached PDF). If there is an issue with your stock, please contact the Cookson lab for a replacement.
How to cite: 2XMyc-LRRK2-K1347A was a gift from Mark Cookson (Addgene plasmid # 25365 ; http://n2t.net/addgene:25365 ; RRID:Addgene_25365)
